>Addgene plasmid #179139 | Flag-mCherry-Binder | addgene full sequence | sequence record 353408 | Addgene NGS Result
TCCTGCATCTTTTAATCAAATCCCAAGATGTGTATAAACGCGCCGGTATGTACAGGAAGAGGTTTATACT
AAACTGTTACATTGCAAACGTGGTTTCGTGTGCCAAGTGTGAAAACCGATGTTTAATCAAGGCTCTGACG
CATTTCTACAACCACGACTCCAAGTGTGTGGGTGAAGTCATGCATCTTTTAATCAAATCCCAAGATGTGT
ATAAACCACCAAACTGCCAAAAAATGAAAACTGTCGACAAGCTCTGTCCGTTTGCTGGCAACTGCAAGGG
TCTCAATCCTATTTGTAATTATTGAATAATAAAACAATTATAAATGTCAAATTTGTTTTTTATTAACGAT
ACAAACCAAACGCAACAAGAACATTTGTAGTATTATCTATAATTGAAAACGCGTAGTTATAATCGCTGAG
GTAATATTTAAAATCATTTTCAAATGATTCACAGTTAATTTGCGACAATATAATTTTATTTTCACATAAA
CTAGACGCCTTGTCGTCTTCTTCTTCGTATTCCTTCTCTTTTTCATTTTTCTCTTCATAAAAATTAACAT
AGTTATTATCGTATCCATATATGTATCTATCGTATAGAGTAAATTTTTTGTTGTCATAAATATATATGTC
TTTTTTAATGGGGTGTATAGTACCGCTGCGCATAGTTTTTCTGTAATTTACAACAGTGCTATTTTCTGGT
AGTTCTTCGGAGTGTGTTGCTTTAATTATTAAATTTATATAATCAATGAATTTGGGATCGTCGGTTTTGT
ACAATATGTTGCCGGCATAGTACGCAGCTTCTTCTAGTTCAATTACACCATTTTTTAGCAGCACCGGATT
AACATAACTTTCCAAAATGTTGTACGAACCGTTAAACAAAAACAGTTCACCTCCCTTTTCTATACTATTG
TCTGCGAGCAGTTGTTTGTTGTTAAAAATAACAGCCATTGTAATGAGACGCACAAACTAATATCACAAAC
TGGAAATGTCTATCAATATATAGTTGCTGATGGCCGGCCTATTAATAGTAATCAATTACGGGGTCATTAG
TTCATAGCCCATATATGGAGTTCCGCGTTACATAACTTACGGTAAATGGCCCGCCTGGCTGACCGCCCAA
CGACCCCCGCCCATTGACGTCAATAATGACGTATGTTCCCATAGTAACGCCAATAGGGACTTTCCATTGA
CGTCAATGGGTGGAGTATTTACGGTAAACTGCCCACTTGGCAGTACATCAAGTGTATCATATGCCAAGTC
CGCCCCCTATTGACGTCAATGACGGTAAATGGCCCGCCTGGCATTATGCCCAGTACATGACCTTACGGGA
CTTTCCTACTTGGCAGTACATCTACGTATTAGTCATCGCTATTACCATGCTGATGCGGTTTTGGCAGTAC
ACCAATGGGCGTGGATAGCGGTTTGACTCACGGGGATTTCCAAGTCTCCACCCCATTGACGTCAATGGGA
GTTTGTTTTGGCACCAAAATCAACGGGACTTTCCAAAATGTCGTAATAACCCCGCCCCGTTGACGCAAAT
GGGCGGTAGGCGTGTACGGTGGGAGGTCTATATAAGCAGACGTCGTTTAGTGAACCGTCAGATCACTAGA
TGCTTTATTGCGGTAGTTTATCACAGTTAAATTGCTAACGCCAGTCTCGAACTTAACGTGCAGAAGTTGG
TCGTGAGGCACTGGGCAGGTAAGTATCGGGCCCTTTGTGCGGGGGGAGCGGCTCGGGGCTGTCCGCGGGG
GGACGGCTGCCTTCGGGGGGGACGGGGCAGGGCGGGGTTCGGCTTCTGGCGTGTGACCGGCGGCTCTAGA
GCCTCTGCTAACCATGTTCATGCCTTCTTCTTTTTCCTACAGCTCCTGGGCAACGTGCTGGTTATTGTGC
TGTCTCATCATTTTGGCAAAGAATTGGATCGGACCGAAATTAATACGACTCACTATAGGGGAATTGTGAG
CGGATAACAATTCCCCGGAGTTAATCCGGGACCTTTAATTCAACCCAACACAATATATTATAGTTAAATA
AGAATTATTATCAAATCATTTGTATATTAATTAAAATACTATACTGTAAATTACATTTTATTTACAATCA
AAGGAGATATACCATGGACTATAAGGACGATGATGACAAAGGATCTGGATCTGTGAGCAAGGGCGAGGAG
GATAACATGGCCATCATCAAGGAGTTCATGCGCTTCAAGGTGCACATGGAGGGCTCCGTGAACGGCCACG
AGTTCGAGATCGAGGGCGAGGGCGAGGGCCGCCCCTACGAGGGCACCCAGACCGCCAAGCTGAAGGTGAC
CAAGGGTGGCCCCCTGCCCTTCGCCTGGGACATCCTGTCCCCTCAGTTCATGTACGGCTCCAAGGCCTAC
GTGAAGCACCCCGCCGACATCCCCGACTACTTGAAGCTGTCCTTCCCCGAGGGCTTCAAGTGGGAGCGCG
TGATGAACTTCGAGGACGGCGGCGTGGTGACCGTGACCCAGGACTCCTCCCTGCAGGACGGCGAGTTCAT
CTACAAGGTGAAGCTGCGCGGCACCAACTTCCCCTCCGACGGCCCCGTAATGCAGAAGAAGACCATGGGC
TGGGAGGCCTCCTCCGAGCGGATGTACCCCGAGGACGGCGCCCTGAAGGGCGAGATCAAGCAGAGGCTGA
AGCTGAAGGACGGCGGCCACTACGACGCTGAGGTCAAGACCACCTACAAGGCCAAGAAGCCCGTGCAGCT
GCCCGGCGCCTACAACGTCAACATCAAGTTGGACATCACCTCCCACAACGAGGACTACACCATCGTGGAA
CAGTACGAACGCGCCGAGGGCCGCCACTCCACCGGCGGCATGGACGAGCTGTACAAGGGTTCTGGATCCA
TGAGCTCCCCGAAACGCCCTAAGCTGCTGCGTGAATATTACGATTGGCTGGTTGATAACAGCTTTACCCC
ATATCTGGTGGTGGATGCCACATACCTGGGCGTGAACGTGCCCGTGGAGTATGTGAAAGACGGTCAGATC
GTGCTGAATCTGTCTGCAAGTGCGACCGGCAACCTGCAACTGACAAATGATTTTATCCAGTTCAACGCCC
GCTTTAAGGGCGTGTCTCGTGAACTGTATATCCCGATGGGTGCCGCTCTGGCCATTTACGCTCGCGAGAA
CGGCGATGGTGTGATGTTCGAACCAGAAGAAATCTATGACGAGCTGAATATTGGTAGATGAAAGCTTGCG
GCCGCACAGCTGTATACACGTGCAAGCCAGCCAGAACTCGCCCCGGAAGACCCCGAGGATCTCGAGCACC
ACCATCACCATCACCATCACTAAGTGATTAACCTCAGGTGCAGGCTGCCTATCAGAAGGTGGTGGCTGGT
GTGGCCAATGCCCTGGCTCACAAATACCACTGAGATCGATCTTTTTCCCTCTGCCAAAAATTATGGGGAC
ATCATGAAGCCCCTTGAGCATCTGACTTCTGGCTAATAAAGGAAATTTATTTTCATTGCAATAGTGTGTT
GGAATTTTTTGTGTCTCTCACTCGGAAGGACATATGGGAGGGCAAATCATTTAAAACATCAGAATGAGTA
TTTGGTTTAGAGTTTGGCAACATATGCCCATATGTAACTAGCATAACCCCTTGGGGCCTCTAAACGGGTC
TTGAGGGGTTTTTTGCTGAAAGCATGCGGAGGAAATTCTCCTTGAAGTTTCCCTGGTGTTCAAAGTAAAG
GAGTTTGCACCAGACGCACCTCTGTTCACTGGTCCGGCGTATTAAAACACGATACATTGTTATTAGTACA
TTTATTAAGCGCTAGATTCTGTGCGTTGTTGATTTACAGACAATTGTTGTACGTATTTTAATAATTCATT
AAATTTATAATCTTTAGGGTGGTATGTTAGAGCGAAAATCAAATGATTTTCAGCGTCTTTATATCTGAAT
TTAAATATTAAATCCTCAATAGATTTGTAAAATAGGTTTCGATTAGTTTCAAACAAGGGTTGTTTTTCCG
AACCGATGGCTGGACTATCTAATGGATTTTCGCTCAACGCCACAAAACTTGCCAAATCTTGTAGCAGCAA
TCTAGCTTTGTCGATATTCGTTTGTGTTTTGTTTTGTAATAAAGGTTCGACGTCGTTCAAAATATTATGC
GCTTTTGTATTTCTTTCATCACTGTCGTTAGTGTACAATTGACTCGACGTAAACACGTTAAATAGAGCTT
GGACATATTTAACATCGGGCGTGTTAGCTTTATTAGGCCGATTATCGTCGTCGTCCCAACCCTCGTCGTT
AGAAGTTGCTTCCGAAGACGATTTTGCCATAGCCACACGACGCCTATTAATTGTGTCGGCTAACACGTCC
GCGATCAAATTTGTAGTTGAGCTTTTTGGAATTGCGATCGCATAACTTCGTATAGCATACATTATACGAA
GTTATAAGCTCGGAACGCTGCGCTCGGTCGTTCGGCTGCGGCGAGCGGTATCAGCTCACTCAAAGGCGGT
AATACGGTTATCCACAGAATCAGGGGATAACGCAGGAAAGAACATGTGAGCAAAAGGCCAGCAAAAGGCC
AGGAACCGTAAAAAGGCCGCGTTGCTGGCGTTTTTCCATAGGCTCCGCCCCCTGACGAGCATCACAAAAA
TCGACGCTCAAGTCAGAGGTGGCGAAACCCGACAGGACTATAAAGATACCAGGCGTTTCCCCCTGGAAGC
TCCCTCGTGCGCTCTCCTGTTCCGACCCTGCCGCTTACCGGATACCTGTCCGCCTTTCTCCCTTCGGGAA
GCGTGGCGCTTTCTCATAGCTCACGCTGTAGGTATCTCAGTTCGGTGTAGGTCGTTCGCTCCAAGCTGGG
CTGTGTGCACGAACCCCCCGTTCAGCCCGACCGCTGCGCCTTATCCGGTAACTATCGTCTTGAGTCCAAC
CCGGTAAGACACGACTTATCGCCACTGGCAGCAGCCACTGGTAACAGGATTAGCAGAGCGAGGTATGTAG
GCGGTGCTACAGAGTTCTTGAAGTGGTGGCCTAACTACGGCTACACTAGAAGAACAGTATTTGGTATCTG
CGCTCTGCTGAAGCCAGTTACCTTCGGAAAAAGAGTTGGTAGCTCTTGATCCGGCAAACAAACCACCGCT
GGTAGCGGTGGTTTTTTTGTTTGCAAGCAGCAGATTACGCGCAGAAAAAAAGGATCTCAAGAAGATCCTT
TGTTACCAATGCTTAATCAGTGAGGCACCTATCTCAGCGATCTGTCTATTTCGTTCATCCATAGTTGCCT
GACTCCCCGTCGTGTAGATAACTACGATACGGGAGGGCTTACCATCTGGCCCCAGTGCTGCAATGATACC
GCGAGACCCACGCTCACCGGCTCCAGATTTATCAGCAATAAACCAGCCAGCCGGAAGGGCCGAGCGCAGA
AGTGGTCCTGCAACTTTATCCGCCTCCATCCAGTCTATTAATTGTTGCCGGGAAGCTAGAGTAAGTAGTT
CGCCAGTTAATAGTTTGCGCAACGTTGTTGCCATTGCTACAGGCATCGTGGTGTCACGCTCGTCGTTTGG
TATGGCTTCATTCAGCTCCGGTTCCCAACGATCAAGGCGAGTTACATGATCCCCCATGTTGTGCAAAAAA
GCGGTTAGCTCCTTCGGTCCTCCGATCGTTGTCAGAAGTAAGTTGGCCGCAGTGTTATCACTCATGGTTA
TGGCAGCACTGCATAATTCTCTTACTGTCATGCCATCCGTAAGATGCTTTTCTGTGACTGGTGAGTACTC
AACCAAGTCATTCTGAGAATAGTGTATGCGGCGACCGAGTTGCTCTTGCCCGGCGTCAATACGGGATAAT
ACCGCGCCACATAGCAGAACTTTAAAAGTGCTCATCATTGGAAAACGTTCTTCGGGGCGAAAACTCTCAA
GGATCTTACCGCTGTTGAGATCCAGTTCGATGTAACCCACTCGTGCACCCAACTGATCTTCAGCATCTTT
TACTTTCACCAGCGTTTCTGGGTGAGCAAAAACAGGAAGGCAAAATGCCGCAAAAAAGGGAATAAGGGCG
ACACGGAAATGTTGAATACTCATACTCTTCCTTTTTCAATATTATTGAAGCATTTATCAGGGTTATTGTC
TCATGTCCGCGCGTT
Features (pLannotate 1.2.2; 21 found; start..end, strand, type, name):
      4..39      +  CDS            lef2 (fragment): baculovirus late expression factor 2
    181..1008    +  misc_recomb    baculovirus recombination region (lef2/ORF603): contains ORF603 and part of lef2
   1020..1379    +  enhancer       CMV enhancer (fragment): human cytomegalovirus immediate early enhancer
   1381..1580    +  promoter       CMV promoter: human cytomegalovirus (CMV) immediate early promoter
   1732..1862    +  intron         chimeric intron (fragment): chimera between introns from chicken β-actin and rabbit β-globin
   1931..1949    +  promoter       T7 promoter: promoter for bacteriophage T7 RNA polymerase
   1950..1974    +  protein_bind   lac operator: The lac repressor binds to the lac operator to inhibit transcription in E. coli. This inhibition can be relieved by adding lactose or isopropyl-β-D-thiogalactopyranoside (IPTG). lac repressor encoded by lacI
   1990..2099    +  promoter       p10 promoter: baculovirus promoter for expression in insect cells
   2116..2139    +  CDS            3xFLAG (fragment): three tandem FLAG® epitope tags
   2153..2857    +  CDS            mCherry: mCherry is a basic (constitutively fluorescent) red fluorescent protein published in 2004, derived from Discosoma sp.. It is reported to be a very rapidly-maturing monomer with low acid sensitivity.
   2873..3202    +  CDS            sspB (fragment): SSPB_HAEIN - Experimental evidence at protein level: Swiss-Prot protein existence level 1. Also stimulates degradation of the N-terminus of RseA (residues 1-108, alone or in complex with sigma-E) by ClpX-ClpP in a non-ssrA-mediated fashion. From Haemophilus influenzae (strain ATCC 51907 / DSM 11121 / KW20 / Rd).
   3248..3280    +  CDS            HSV tag: HSV (herpes simplex virus) epitope tag
   3290..3307    +  CDS            6xHis: 6xHis affinity tag
   3322..3390    +  CDS            HBB (fragment): HBB_PONPY - Experimental evidence at transcript level: Swiss-Prot protein existence level 2. Involved in oxygen transport from the lung to the various peripheral tissues. From Pongo pygmaeus (Bornean orangutan).
   3465..3520    +  polyA_signal   β-globin poly(A) signal: rabbit β-globin polyadenylation signal (Gil and Proudfoot, 1987)
   3608..3655    +  terminator     T7 terminator: transcription terminator for bacteriophage T7 RNA polymerase
   3668..4373    +  misc_recomb    baculovirus recombination region (ORF1629): contains part of ORF1629
   4382..4415    +  protein_bind   loxP: Cre-mediated recombination occurs in the 8-bp core sequence (GCATACAT). Cre recombinase
   4583..5170    -  rep_origin     ori: high-copy-number ColE1/pMB1/pBR322/pUC origin of replication
   5183..6043    -  CDS            AmpR: β-lactamase; bla; confers resistance to ampicillin, carbenicillin, and related antibiotics
   6044..6095    -  promoter       AmpR promoter (fragment): bla
