[The description below was written by a language model from this plasmid's Addgene catalogue record and pLannotate feature annotations shown in this document.]
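Description:
Flag-mCherry-Binder is a 6.1 kb mammalian expression plasmid built on the pTriEx backbone. It is propagated in E. coli through a high-copy ColE1/pUC-type origin and selected with ampicillin via the β-lactamase gene. As is typical of pTriEx vectors, the expression region stacks three promoter systems upstream of a single open reading frame. A CMV enhancer/promoter with a chicken β-actin/rabbit β-globin chimeric intron serves mammalian cells. A T7 promoter with a lac operator allows inducible bacterial expression, and a baculovirus p10 promoter serves insect cells. The cassette ends in a rabbit β-globin polyadenylation signal and a T7 terminator. It is flanked by the lef2/ORF603 and ORF1629 baculovirus recombination regions, which permit transfer into a baculovirus genome. A single loxP site also lies in the backbone.

The payload is a fusion of an N-terminal FLAG epitope, the monomeric red fluorescent protein mCherry, and "Binder", a fragment of the Haemophilus influenzae adaptor protein SspB. Binder carries two point mutations, Y11K and A15E, that reduce SspB homodimerization. It recognizes the seven-residue SsrA peptide. Backbone-derived HSV and 6xHis tag sequences are annotated downstream of the SspB segment, but the record does not indicate whether they are translated as part of the fusion.

According to the associated publication, the construct belongs to a biosensor approach based on peptide exposure. In that setting, a fluorescent Binder would report when an SsrA peptide embedded in a target protein becomes accessible, allowing protein conformations to be read out in live cells, including at the single-molecule level.
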