Addgene plasmid #179139: Flag-mCherry-Binder
Purpose: Binder: SspB that carries two point mutations reducing homodimerization(Y11K/A15E, residue numbering from pdb: 1ou9). Binder binds to the 7 a.a. peptide SsrA (AANDENY).
Depositing lab: Klaus Hahn. Depositing organization: University of North Carolina at Chapel Hill. Publication: Biosensors based on peptide exposure show single molecule conformations in live cells. Liu B, Stone OJ, Pablo M, Herron JC, Nogueira AT, Dagliyan O, Grimm JB, Lavis LD, Elston TC, Hahn KM. Cell. 2021 Oct 28;184(22):5670-5685.e23. doi: 10.1016/j.cell.2021.09.026. Epub 2021 Oct 11. PubMed 34637702.
Backbone
  Vector backbone: pTriEx
  Backbone size w/o insert (bp): 5000
  Total vector size (bp): 6105
  Vector type: Mammalian Expression
Growth in bacteria
  Bacterial resistance: Ampicillin, 100 μg/mL
  Growth temperature: 37°C
  Growth strain: DH5alpha
  Copy number: High Copy
Gene/Insert
  Gene/Insert name: SspB (alt name: Binder)
  Species: Haemophilus influenzae
  Insert size (bp): 1092
  Mutation: Y11K/A15E, residue numbering from pdb: 1ou9
  Tag / fusion protein: mCherry (N terminal on insert); FLAG (N terminal on insert)
Terms and licenses: Academic/Nonprofit Terms; Industry Terms: Not Available to Industry
How to cite: Flag-mCherry-Binder was a gift from Klaus Hahn (Addgene plasmid # 179139 ; http://n2t.net/addgene:179139 ; RRID:Addgene_179139)
